>Addgene plasmid #52699 | OpLac2 | depositor partial sequence | sequence record 82057 | OpLac2
ATGACCATGATCACCGATTCTCTGGCTGTGGTATTGCAGCGTCGCGACTGGGAGAACCCTGGTGTCACCC
AACTGAATCGTTTGGCAGCGCACCCACCGTTCGCATCTTGGCGTAACTCGGAGGAGGCTCGTACCGACCG
TCCGTCCCAGCAACTGCGTAGCCTGAATGGTGAGTGGCGTTTCGCATGGTTTCCAGCACCGGAAGCCGTT
CCGGAATCCTGGCTGGAGTGTGATCTGCCAGAGGCTGACACTGTTGTTGTTCCGTCCAACTGGCAGATGC
ACGGTTATGACGCACCGATCTACACGAACGTGACGTACCCGATCACCGTGAATCCACCGTTTGTGCCGAC
CGAGAATCCTACCGGTTGCTATAGCCTGACCTTCAATGTCGACGAGTCTTGGTTGCAGGAGGGTCAGACG
CGTATCATCTTTGATGGTGTGAACTCTGCATTCCATCTGTGGTGCAATGGTCGTTGGGTGGGTTATGGCC
AAGACTCTCGCCTGCCTTCGGAGTTCGATCTGTCGGCTTTCTTGCGTGCAGGTGAAAACCGTCTGGCTGT
CATGGTACTGCGCTGGTCGGATGGTTCGTACTTGGAAGACCAAGATATGTGGCGTATGTCGGGTATCTTT
CGCGACGTTAGCTTGCTGCACAAACCGACTACCCAAATCAGCGATTTCCATGTCGCGACCCGTTTCAACG
ATGACTTTAGCCGTGCGGTTCTGGAAGCGGAAGTGCAAATGTGTGGCGAATTGCGTGATTACTTGCGTGT
GACGGTTAGCCTGTGGCAGGGTGAGACGCAAGTGGCGTCCGGTACTGCACCTTTCGGTGGCGAGATCATC
GACGAACGTGGTGGTTACGCTGATCGCGTGACCCTGCGCTTGAATGTGGAGAATCCGAAACTGTGGAGCG
CTGAGATTCCGAACTTGTACCGTGCAGTTGTGGAGCTGCACACCGCAGACGGCACCTTGATTGAGGCTGA
AGCCTGCGATGTGGGTTTTCGCGAAGTCCGTATCGAGAATGGTCTGTTGCTGTTGAACGGTAAACCGCTG
CTGATTCGTGGCGTGAATCGTCACGAGCACCACCCACTGCATGGTCAAGTGATGGATGAACAAACGATGG
TGCAAGACATTCTGCTGATGAAGCAGAACAACTTCAACGCAGTTCGCTGTAGCCATTACCCGAATCACCC
TCTGTGGTACACTCTGTGCGACAGATACGGTCTGTACGTTGTCGACGAGGCGAACATTGAAACCCATGGT
ATGGTCCCGATGAATCGCCTGACGGACGACCCACGTTGGTTGCCAGCTATGAGCGAACGCGTTACCCGTA
TGGTTCAACGCGACCGTAATCATCCGAGCGTGATCATTTGGTCCCTGGGCAACGAGTCGGGTCACGGTGC
AAATCACGACGCGTTGTATCGTTGGATCAAAAGCGTCGATCCATCCCGTCCGGTGCAGTATGAGGGTGGT
GGTGCGGACACCACCGCTACGGACATCATCTGTCCGATGTATGCACGCGTCGACGAAGATCAACCGTTTC
CTGCGGTTCCGAAATGGAGCATCAAGAAATGGTTGTCGCTGCCTGGTGAAACCCGTCCACTGATCTTGTG
TGAGTACGCACATGCTATGGGCAATTCTCTGGGTGGCTTCGCAAAGTACTGGCAGGCGTTTCGCCAGTAT
CCACGCTTGCAAGGTGGTTTCGTTTGGGACTGGGTGGACCAATCTTTGATCAAGTACGACGAAAACGGCA
ATCCATGGTCGGCATACGGTGGCGATTTCGGTGATACCCCAAACGACCGTCAGTTCTGCATGAACGGCTT
GGTATTCGCTGACCGTACCCCTCATCCTGCGTTGACGGAAGCGAAACATCAACAACAGTTCTTCCAATTC
CGTCTGTCGGGTCAGACCATTGAAGTGACCTCCGAGTACCTGTTCCGTCACAGCGACAACGAGTTGCTGC
ACTGGATGGTCGCGTTGGACGGCAAGCCGTTGGCGTCGGGTGAGGTGCCGTTGGACGTTGCACCGCAAGG
CAAGCAACTGATCGAACTGCCTGAACTGCCACAACCGGAAAGCGCTGGCCAACTGTGGCTGACCGTTCGT
GTGGTGCAGCCGAATGCAACTGCGTGGAGCGAGGCTGGTCACATTTCTGCCTGGCAGCAGTGGCGTCTGG
CAGAGAACTTGTCCGTTACTCTGCCTGCTGCGTCGCATGCGATTCCGCATTTGACCACCTCGGAGATGGA
CTTCTGTATTGAGCTGGGCAACAAGCGCTGGCAATTCAATCGCCAGAGCGGTTTTCTGTCGCAAATGTGG
ATTGGCGACAAGAAGCAACTGCTGACCCCTTTGCGTGACCAATTCACCAGAGCACCGCTGGACAATGACA
TTGGTGTTAGCGAGGCGACCAGAATTGACCCAAATGCGTGGGTGGAACGTTGGAAGGCTGCTGGCCACTA
TCAAGCGGAAGCTGCCCTGCTGCAATGTACCGCAGATACGCTGGCTGACGCTGTGCTGATCACCACTGCC
CACGCGTGGCAGCATCAAGGCAAGACCCTGTTCATCTCGCGTAAGACCTATCGTATTGACGGCTCGGGTC
AAATGGCCATTACCGTTGACGTGGAAGTGGCCAGCGATACCCCTCACCCAGCACGCATCGGTCTGAATTG
TCAATTGGCTCAGGTTGCGGAACGTGTGAACTGGTTGGGTCTGGGTCCGCAAGAAAACTATCCGGACCGC
TTGACCGCTGCATGCTTCGACCGTTGGGACCTGCCACTGTCTGACATGTACACGCCATACGTTTTCCCGA
GCGAGAATGGTCTGCGCTGCGGTACTCGCGAACTGAACTACGGTCCACATCAATGGAGAGGCGACTTCCA
GTTCAACATCTCCAGATACAGCCAGCAACAGTTGATGGAGACGAGCCATCGCCATCTGCTGCATGCTGAG
GAAGGTACCTGGTTGAACATTGACGGCTTCCATATGGGCATTGGTGGTGACGATAGCTGGAGCCCATCGG
TGTCTGCCGAGTTCCAACTGTCTGCTGGTCGCTACCACTATCAATTGGTTTGGTGCCAGAAGTAA
