[The description below was written by a language model from this plasmid's Addgene catalogue record.]
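Description:
OpLac2 appears from its record to be a bacterial strain deposit rather than a conventional plasmid. The insert is listed as the "OpLac2 strain", the vector backbone and growth strain fields are marked not applicable, no bacterial resistance marker is given, and copy number and cloning method are unknown. No origin of replication, selection marker, or feature table is provided. The way the engineered sequence is carried and maintained, for example integrated in the chromosome or on an episome, is therefore not stated and cannot be inferred from the record.

The engineered element is a variant of a parent construct or strain called KIlac, in which the lacZ gene (encoding β-galactosidase, the lactose-cleaving enzyme of the lac operon) has been replaced by a codon-optimized version. According to the depositor, the recoding used a proprietary commercial optimization strategy. For a subset of amino acids, this strategy favoured codons read by the transfer RNAs that remain most highly charged during amino acid starvation. Such a design changes synonymous codon usage without altering the encoded protein, so that translation of lacZ should depend less on tRNA species that become depleted when amino acids are limiting. The promoter and other regulatory elements driving lacZ are not described, nor is the host species or genotype.

The associated work concerns cost-benefit tradeoffs in engineered lac operons. OpLac2 would fit comparisons with KIlac and related variants of how the coding sequence of lacZ influences the cost of expressing the operon relative to its benefit, although the record does not spell out specific experimental uses.
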