Addgene plasmid #52699: OpLac2
Purpose: KIlac with a codon optimized lacZ using codons for a subset of amino acids read by transfer RNAs that are the most highly charged during amino acid starvation
Depositing lab: Tanja Kortemme. Depositing organization: University of California, San Francisco (UCSF). Publication: Cost-benefit tradeoffs in engineered lac operons. Eames M, Kortemme T. Science. 2012 May 18;336(6083):911-5. doi: 10.1126/science.1219083. PubMed 22605776.
Backbone
  Vector backbone: na
Growth in bacteria
  Bacterial resistance: None
  Growth temperature: 37°C
  Growth strain: na
  Copy number: Unknown
Gene/Insert
  Gene/Insert name: OpLac2 strain
  Cloning method: Unknown
  Sequencing primers: 5′ na
Terms and licenses: Academic/Nonprofit Terms; Industry Terms: Not Available to Industry
Depositor comments: Oplac2 was designed by a proprietary optimization strategy (developed by DNA 2.0) that incorporated codons for a subset of amino acids read by tRNAs that are the most highly charged during amino acid starvation.
How to cite: OpLac2 was a gift from Tanja Kortemme (Addgene plasmid # 52699)
